>Addgene plasmid #78402 | pNXRVbt-HACre | depositor full sequence | sequence record 146382 | pNXRVbt-HACre sequence 8123 bps
GACGTCTAAGAAACCATTATTATCATGACATTAACCTATAAAAATAGGCGTATCACGAGGCCCTTTCGTC
TCGCGCGTTTCGGTGATGACGGTGAAAACCTCTGACACATGCAGCTCCCGGAGACGGTCACAGCTTGTCT
GTAAGCGGATGCCGGGAGCAGACAAGCCCGTCAGGGCGCGTCAGCGGGTGTTGGCGGGTGTCGGGGCTGG
CTTAACTATGCGGCATCAGAGCAGATTGTACTGAGAGTGCACCATTACGGGGTCATTAGTTCATAGCCCA
TATATGGAGTTCCGCGTTACATAACTTACGGTAAATGGCCCGCCTGGCTGACCGCCCAACGACCCCCGCC
CATTGACGTCAATAATGACGTATGTTCCCATAGTAACGCCAATAGGGACTTTCCATTGACGTCAATGGGT
GGAGTATTTACGGTAAACTGCCCACTTGGCAGTACATCAAGTGTATCATATGCCAAGTACGCCCCCTATT
GACGTCAATGACGGTAAATGGCCCGCCTGGCATTATGCCCAGTACATGACCTTATGGGACTTTCCTACTT
GGCAGTACATCTACGTATTAGTCATCGCTATTACCATGGTGATGCGGTTTTGGCAGTACATCAATGGGCG
TGGATAGCGGTTTGACTCACGGGGATTTCCAAGTCTCCACCCCATTGACGTCAATGGGAGTTTGTTTTGG
CACCAAAATCAACGGGACTTTCCAAAATGTCGTAACAACTCCGCCCCATTGACGCAAATGGGCGGTAGGC
GTGTACGGTGGGAGGTCTATATAAGCAGAGCTGGTTTAGTGAACCGTCAGATCCGCTAGGATCTCGAGCT
CAAGCTTCGTACGCTGCAGGTCGACGGATCCCCGGGTTAATTAACGCTAGCATGTACCCATACGATGTTC
CTGACTATGCGGGCTACCCGTATGACGTGCCGGACTATGCAGGAGCCTATCCTTATGACGTTCCAGATTA
CGCTGGTTCTAGATGTACTCCACCAAAGAAGAAGAGAAAGGTTGCCCCTAGCATGGCCAATTTACTGACC
GTACACCAAAATTTGCCTGCATTACCGGTCGATGCAACGAGTGATGAGGTTCGCAAGAACCTGATGGACA
TGTTCAGGGATCGCCAGGCGTTTTCTGAGCATACCTGGAAAATGCTTCTGTCCGTTTGCCGGTCGTGGGC
GGCATGGTGCAAGTTGAATAACCGGAAATGGTTTCCCGCAGAACCTGAAGATGTTCGCGATTATCTTCTA
TATCTTCAGGCGCGCGGTCTGGCAGTAAAAACTATCCAGCAACATTTGGGCCAGCTAAACATGCTTCATC
GTCGGTCCGGGCTGCCACGACCAAGTGACAGCAATGCTGTTTCACTGGTTATGCGGCGGATCCGAAAAGA
AAACGTTGATGCCGGTGAACGTGCAAAACAGGCTCTAGCGTTCGAACGCACTGATTTCGACCAGGTTCGT
TCACTCATGGAAAATAGCGATCGCTGCCAGGATATACGTAATCTGGCATTTCTGGGGATTGCTTATAACA
CCCTGTTACGTATAGCCGAAATTGCCAGGATCAGGGTTAAAGATATCTCACGTACTGACGGTGGGAGAAT
GTTAATCCATATTGGCAGAACGAAAACGCTGGTTAGCACCGCAGGTGTAGAGAAGGCACTTAGCCTGGGG
GTAACTAAACTGGTCGAGCGATGGATTTCCGTCTCTGGTGTAGCTGATGATCCGAATAACTACCTGTTTT
GCCGGGTCAGAAAAAATGGTGTTGCCGCGCCATCTGCCACCAGCCAGCTATCAACTCGCGCCCTGGAAGG
GATTTTTGAAGCAACTCATCGATTGATTTACGGCGCTAAGGATGACTCTGGTCAGAGATACCTGGCCTGG
TCTGGACACAGTGCCCGTGTCGGAGCCGCGCGAGATATGGCCCGCGCTGGAGTTTCAATACCGGAGATCA
TGCAAGCTGGTGGCTGGACCAATGTAAATATTGTCATGAACTATATCCGTAACCTGGATAGTGAAACAGG
GGCAATGGTGCGCCTGCTGGAAGATGGCGATTCTAGATGAGGCGCGCCACTTCTAAATAAGCGAATTTCT
TATGATTTATGATTTTTATTATTAAATAAGTTATAAAAAAAATAAGTGTATACAAATTTTAAAGTGACTC
TTAGGTTTTAAAACGAAAATTCTTATTCTTGAGTAACTCTTTCCTGTAGGTCAGGTTGCTTTCTCAGGTA
TAGTATGAGGTCGCTCTTATTGACCACACCTCTACCGGCAGATCCGCTAGGGATAACAGGGTAATATAGA
TCTTCTAGAAAGATAGTTATACTAGTCATATGCCTACAACAACTAATGGCTATCATGCGGAAGCTGGTGA
GAAGAACAGCATCGGGACAAGGGAAGGAAGAACAAAGACAAAGAAAACAAAAGAAAGCAATTGAAAACAA
AACAAAACAATTTTCATTCCTTCTCTTATCATTCCTTTTCTTTTCTTTTCTCTCATTCAACGCACTCCAT
CGTATCCGTATTCCTCTTATTTTTTCTCTTTCTCTATATCCATTTCTTTCTCTCTAGGTGTGTCCTCTCT
CTCTCTTCAATTTCTCTACTCCGCATTCCAACGCATCCTTCCCCCAACCTCCCATTTCCTCCTTACGGCC
CGATAGCGATCGTCTTTCCCTCGCTATCACTCGCTACCGGCCCCTCCTCTGCACCGTAACCTCCTACGTA
TTTACCATATCATAAAGTTTTTTCCGACGCTTATCGCTGACCCCCTGTCGCCCTCCTATTGGCTTCCGGA
TTATCTTCTTGTCCATAAGGTGATCCATGCTTCCTGAAGATTCCCGAAATGTGTCCACTTTGGCGGGGAA
TCATTCCATCCACTTCTTTCTCTCTCGCTTTCCTCATTCGGCGCTCCCCTTCCGCGTCTCATTGGTCTTC
CGCTCCGTTTTTGCTTTGCCGATGTTACTTGGGGAGAGGTGCGATAATCCTTTCGCAAAAACTCGGTTTG
ACGCCTCCCATGGTATAAATAGTGGGTGGTGGACAGGTGCCTTCGCTTTTCTTTTCTTTAAGCAAGAGAA
GCTTATGAAAAAGCCTGAACTCACCGCGACGTCTGTCGAGAAGTTTCTGATCGAAAAGTTCGACAGCGTC
TCCGACCTGATGCAGCTCTCGGAGGGCGAAGAATCTCGTGCTTTCAGCTTCGATGTAGGAGGGCGTGGAT
ATGTCCTGCGGGTAAATAGCTGCGCCGATGGTTTCTACAAAGATCGTTATGTTTATCGGCACTTTGCATC
GGCCGCGCTCCCGATTCCGGAAGTGCTTGACATTGGGGAATTCAGCGAGAGCCTGACCTATTGCATCTCC
CGCCGTGCACAGGGTGTCACGTTGCAAGACCTGCCTGAAACCGAACTGCCCGCTGTTCTGCAGCCGGTCG
CGGAGGCCATGGATGCGATCGCTGCGGCCGATCTTAGCCAGACGAGCGGGTTCGGCCCATTCGGACCGCA
AGGAATCGGTCAATACACTACATGGCGTGATTTCATATGCGCGATTGCTGATCCCCATGTGTATCACTGG
CAAACTGTGATGGACGACACCGTCAGTGCGTCCGTCGCGCAGGCTCTCGATGAGCTGATGCTTTGGGCCG
AGGACTGCCCCGAAGTCCGGCACCTCGTGCACGCGGATTTCGGCTCCAACAATGTCCTGACGGACAATGG
CCGCATAACAGCGGTCATTGACTGGAGCGAGGCGATGTTCGGGGATTCCCAATACGAGGTCGCCAACATC
TTCTTCTGGAGGCCGTGGTTGGCTTGTATGGAGCAGCAGACGCGCTACTTCGAGCGGAGGCATCCGGAGC
TTGCAGGATCGCCGCGGCTCCGGGCGTATATGCTCCGCATTGGTCTTGACCAACTCTATCAGAGCTTGGT
TGACGGCAATTTCGATGATGCAGCTTGGGCGCAGGGTCGATGCGACGCAATCGTCCGATCCGGAGCCGGG
ACTGTCGGGCGTACACAAATCGCCCGCAGAAGCGCGGCCGTCTGGACCGATGGCTGTGTAGAAGTAGCTA
GTGCGTTCGACCAGGCTGCGCGTTCTCGCGGCCATAGCAACCGACGTACGGCGTTGCGCCCTCGCCGGCA
GCAAGAAGCCACGGAAGTCCGCCTGGAGCAGAAAATGCCCACGCTACTGCGGGTTTATATAGACGGTCCT
CACGGGATGGGGAAAACCACCACCACGCAACTGCTGGTGGCCCTGGGTTCGCGCGACGATATCGTCTACG
TACCCGAGCCGATGACTTACTGGCAGGTGCTGGGGGCTTCCGAGACAATCGCGAACATCTACACCACACA
ACACCGCCTCGACCAGGGTGAGATATCGGCCGGGGACGCGGCGGTGGTAATGACAAGCGCCCAGATAACA
ATGGGCATGCCTTATGCCGTGACCGACGCCGTTCTGGCTCCTCATATCGGGGGGGAGGCTGGGAGCTCAC
ATGCCCCGCCCCCGGCCCTCACCCTCATCTTCGACCGCCATCCCATCGCCGCCCTCCTGTGCTACCCGGC
CGCGCGATACCTTATGGGCAGCATGACCCCCCAGGCCGTGCTGGCGTTCGTGGCCCTCATCCCGCCGACC
TTGCCCGGCACAAACATCGTGTTGGGGGCCCTTCCGGAGGACAGACACATCGACCGCCTGGCCAAACGCC
AGCGCCCCGGCGAGCGGCTTGACCTGGCTATGCTGGCCGCGATTCGCCGCGTTTACGGGCTGCTTGCCAA
TACGGTGCGGTATCTGCAGGGCGGCGGGTCGTGGTGGGAGGATTGGGGACAGCTTTCGGGGACGGCCGTG
CCGCCCCAGGGTGCCGAGCCCCAGAGCAACGCGGGCCCACGACCCCATATCGGGGACACGTTATTTACCC
TGTTTCGGGCCCCCGAGTTGCTGGCCCCCAACGGCGACCTGTATAACGTGTTTGCCTGGGCCTTGGACGT
CTTGGCCAAACGCCTCCGTCCCATGCACGTCTTTATCCTGGATTACGACCAATCGCCCGCCGGCTGCCGG
GACGCCCTGCTGCAACTTACCTCCGGGATGGTCCAGACCCACGTCACCACCCCAGGCTCCATACCGACGA
TCTGCGACCTGGCGCGCACGTTTGCCCGGCCCTGCCCCTAATCAGTACTGACAATAAAAAGATTCTTGTT
TTCAAGAACTTGTCATTTGTATAGTTTTTTTATATTGTAGTTGTTCTATTTTAATCAAATGTTAGCGTGA
TTTATATTTTTTTTCGCCTCGACATCATCTGCCCAGATGCGAAGTTAAGTGCGCAGAAAGTAATATCATG
CGTCAATCGTATGTGAATGCTGGTCGCTATACTGCTGTCGATTCGATACTAACGCCGCCATCCAGTTTAA
ACGAGCTCGAATTCTAGGTAGGCATTTTGTTTAGTTAAAGGTACTTAAGTAATTAGTATAAACGAACCAA
TTTTATAATCAGGAAGTTAAGTGAATGGTAGCACATGTCGTAAAAATTGTGAATTTTTATTGAATAATAT
TTTAAATACAAGCCTTTCTAGACTAGGTATACTCATAAACATATATGAGCAAAAGGATAGAGGAGATTAC
ATTGCATCTTCTACAAATTTATTTATTGCCCTTTACTGAAAAATTAAATAATGAGTACTAAATGATAAAA
AGCGCTCAGTACAAGAAAGATTGCAAAAATATTGCATTCTTCATGAATTAAAGTTGCATATAAGGCATAT
TGAAAGTAATAGTACTAAAACAGCAGTTAGCGAAAATTAATAGAATTATATTCGCAAGACAATTGTGACA
TTAAATTAAAAAATTGTAGAATTTTTACTATCCTCTTTAACGCCATGAGCCTTTATAAAAAGGTTAAATT
AGTTTTAACATTCTTTTTTTGAGTAAGAGTTTACAATTTATCAAAACCTGTGTTATTATATTCATTAGTT
TCAATTTATTAGCATCTAGAGAAAAATCAATTGGCAGTTACATTGTTGGAATTTATGAAGAAAAAGAATC
TACAACGGAGAATAAGTTGCTGATCGCTTTCCCTAAAATTGTATATTTTGCTGAGCTTATTTTGACATTT
CGTTGAAGTTTTCTCTAATTCGCATTCATTTTAAGTAAAACAATGAGAAATAAAATTACAAAAAATACAA
ATTAAAATACAATTTTTAGCTATAATTATAGACCTAGGCTTCCTCGCTCACTGACTCGCTGCGCTCGGTC
GTTCGGCTGCGGCGAGCGGTATCAGCTCACTCAAAGGCGGTAATACGGTTATCCACAGAATCAGGGGATA
ACGCAGGAAAGAACATGTGAGCAAAAGGCCAGCAAAAGGCCAGGAACCGTAAAAAGGCCGCGTTGCTGGC
GTTTTTCCATAGGCTCCGCCCCCCTGACGAGCATCACAAAAATCGACGCTCAAGTCAGAGGTGGCGAAAC
CCGACAGGACTATAAAGATACCAGGCGTTTCCCCCTGGAAGCTCCCTCGTGCGCTCTCCTGTTCCGACCC
TGCCGCTTACCGGATACCTGTCCGCCTTTCTCCCTTCGGGAAGCGTGGCGCTTTCTCAATGCTCACGCTG
TAGGTATCTCAGTTCGGTGTAGGTCGTTCGCTCCAAGCTGGGCTGTGTGCACGAACCCCCCGTTCAGCCC
GACCGCTGCGCCTTATCCGGTAACTATCGTCTTGAGTCCAACCCGGTAAGACACGACTTATCGCCACTGG
CAGCAGCCACTGGTAACAGGATTAGCAGAGCGAGGTATGTAGGCGGTGCTACAGAGTTCTTGAAGTGGTG
GCCTAACTACGGCTACACTAGAAGGACAGTATTTGGTATCTGCGCTCTGCTGAAGCCAGTTACCTTCGGA
AAAAGAGTTGGTAGCTCTTGATCCGGCAAACAAACCACCGCTGGTAGCGGTGGTTTTTTTGTTTGCAAGC
AGCAGATTACGCGCAGAAAAAAAGGATCTCAAGAAGATCCTTTGATCTTTTCTACGGGGTCTGACGCTCA
GTGGAACGAAAACTCACGTTAAGGGATTTTGGTCATGAGATTATCAAAAAGGATCTTCACCTAGATCCTT
TTAAATTAAAAATGAAGTTTTAAATCAATCTAAAGTATATATGAGTAAACTTGGTCTGACAGTTACCAAT
GCTTAATCAGTGAGGCACCTATCTCAGCGATCTGTCTATTTCGTTCATCCATAGTTGCCTGACTCCCCGT
CGTGTAGATAACTACGATACGGGAGGGCTTACCATCTGGCCCCAGTGCTGCAATGATACCGCGAGACCCA
CGCTCACCGGCTCCAGATTTATCAGCAATAAACCAGCCAGCCGGAAGGGCCGAGCGCAGAAGTGGTCCTG
CAACTTTATCCGCCTCCATCCAGTCTATTAATTGTTGCCGGGAAGCTAGAGTAAGTAGTTCGCCAGTTAA
TAGTTTGCGCAACGTTGTTGCCATTGCTACAGGCATCGTGGTGTCACGCTCGTCGTTTGGTATGGCTTCA
TTCAGCTCCGGTTCCCAACGATCAAGGCGAGTTACATGATCCCCCATGTTGTGCAAAAAAGCGGTTAGCT
CCTTCGGTCCTCCGATCGTTGTCAGAAGTAAGTTGGCCGCAGTGTTATCACTCATGGTTATGGCAGCACT
GCATAATTCTCTTACTGTCATGCCATCCGTAAGATGCTTTTCTGTGACTGGTGAGTACTCAACCAAGTCA
TTCTGAGAATAGTGTATGCGGCGACCGAGTTGCTCTTGCCCGGCGTCAATACGGGATAATACCGCGCCAC
ATAGCAGAACTTTAAAAGTGCTCATCATTGGAAAACGTTCTTCGGGGCGAAAACTCTCAAGGATCTTACC
GCTGTTGAGATCCAGTTCGATGTAACCCACTCGTGCACCCAACTGATCTTCAGCATCTTTTACTTTCACC
AGCGTTTCTGGGTGAGCAAAAACAGGAAGGCAAAATGCCGCAAAAAAGGGAATAAGGGCGACACGGAAAT
GTTGAATACTCATACTCTTCCTTTTTCAATATTATTGAAGCATTTATCAGGGTTATTGTCTCATGAGCGG
ATACATATTTGAATGTATTTAGAAAAATAAACAAATAGGGGTTCCGCGCACATTTCCCCGAAAAGTGCCA
CCT
Features (pLannotate 1.2.2; 16 found; start..end, strand, type, name):
     70..105     +  CDS            rop (fragment): Rop protein, which maintains plasmids at low copy number; rop
    207..255     +  misc_feature   bom (fragment): basis of mobility region from pBR322
    295..598     +  enhancer       CMV enhancer: human cytomegalovirus immediate early enhancer
    599..802     +  promoter       CMV promoter: human cytomegalovirus (CMV) immediate early promoter
    830..849     +  misc_feature   MCS (fragment): multiple cloning site
    895..984     +  CDS            3xHA: three tandem HA epitope tags
   1037..2062    +  CDS            Cre: site-specific recombinase Cre is a site-specific recombinase from bacteriophage P1. Recombination occurs at loxP sequences.
   2091..2278    +  terminator     ADH1 terminator: S. cerevisiae ADH1; transcription terminator for the S. cerevisiae alcohol dehydrogenase 1 (ADH1) gene
   2355..3064    +  promoter       adh1 promoter: promoter for the Schizosaccharomyces pombe adh1 gene encoding alcohol dehydrogenase
   3085..4056    +  CDS            HygR (fragment): aminoglycoside phosphotransferase from E. coli; aph(4)-Ia; confers resistance to hygromycin
   4062..5139    +  CDS            HSV TK (fragment): herpes simplex virus thymidine kinase confers sensitivity to nucleoside analogs such as acyclovir or ganciclovir
   5157..5354    +  terminator     TEF terminator: Ashbya gossypii TEF terminator
   5409..6192    -  rep_origin     ars1: Schizosaccharomyces pombe autonomously replicating sequence ars1
   6374..6962    -  rep_origin     ori: high-copy-number ColE1/pMB1/pBR322/pUC origin of replication
   7133..7993    -  CDS            AmpR: β-lactamase; bla; confers resistance to ampicillin, carbenicillin, and related antibiotics
   7994..8098    -  promoter       AmpR promoter: bla
