[The description below was written by a language model from this plasmid's Addgene catalogue record and pLannotate feature annotations shown in this document.]
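Description:
pNXRVbt-HACre is a fission yeast expression plasmid built on the pFA6a-kanMX6 backbone and designed for constitutive production of Cre recombinase. It is a shuttle vector. In E. coli it is maintained at high copy from a ColE1/pUC-type origin and selected with ampicillin through the bla gene and its native promoter. In Schizosaccharomyces pombe the ars1 autonomously replicating sequence allows it to persist as an episome rather than requiring integration. Short remnants of rop and the pBR322 bom region are also annotated and appear to be backbone leftovers.

The first cassette encodes Cre fused at its N-terminus to three tandem HA epitopes, with a nuclear localisation signal named in the insert description (3xHA-nls-Cre). It sits downstream of the human CMV immediate-early enhancer and promoter and is terminated by the S. cerevisiae ADH1 terminator. The HA tags allow the recombinase to be detected by immunoblotting, and Cre acts on loxP sites to excise or rearrange flanked DNA.

The second cassette, HyTkAX (Hyg-TK), is driven by the S. pombe adh1 promoter and closed by the Ashbya gossypii TEF terminator. It contains adjacent hygromycin phosphotransferase and herpes simplex virus thymidine kinase coding regions, consistent with a fusion marker. Hygromycin resistance selects for cells carrying the plasmid. Thymidine kinase confers sensitivity to nucleoside analogues, which provides counter-selection for cells that have lost it.

This arrangement fits the plasmid's origin in a toolkit of sequential and counter-selectable fission yeast cassettes. Cre can be supplied transiently, presumably to remove lox-flanked markers for reuse, and the plasmid can then be eliminated.
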