Addgene plasmid #78402: pNXRVbt-HACre
Purpose: constitutive Cre expression vector
Depositing lab: Kazunori Tomita. Depositing organization: University College London. Publication: Sequential and counter-selectable cassettes for fission yeast. Amelina H, Moiseeva V, Collopy LC, Pearson SR, Armstrong CA, Tomita K. BMC Biotechnol. 2016 Nov 8;16(1):76. 10.1186/s12896-016-0307-4 PubMed 27825338.
Backbone
  Vector backbone: pFA6a-kanMX6
  Vector type: Yeast Expression
  Selectable markers: Hygromycin
Growth in bacteria
  Bacterial resistance: Ampicillin, 100 μg/mL
  Growth temperature: 37°C
  Growth strain: DH5alpha
  Copy number: High Copy
Gene/Insert 1
  Gene/Insert name: 3xHA-nls-Cre
Gene/Insert 2
  Gene/Insert name: HyTkAX (alt name: Hyg-TK)
  Insert size (bp): 3029
Terms and licenses: Academic/Nonprofit Terms; Industry Terms: Not Available to Industry
How to cite: pNXRVbt-HACre was a gift from Kazunori Tomita (Addgene plasmid # 78402 ; http://n2t.net/addgene:78402 ; RRID:Addgene_78402)
