>Addgene plasmid #78402 | pNXRVbt-HACre | addgene partial sequence | sequence record 158496 | CMV-F 5'-CGCAAATGGGCGGTAGGCGTG-3'
AGCAGAGCTGGTTTAGTGAACCGTCAGATCCGCTAGGATCTCGAGCTCAAGCTTCGTACGCTGCAGGTCG
ACGGATCCCCGGGTTAATTAACGCTAGCATGTACCCATACGATGTTCCTGACTATGCGGGCTACCCGTAT
GACGTGCCGGACTATGCAGGAGCCTATCCTTATGACGTTCCAGATTACGCTGGTTCTAGATGTACTCCAC
CAAAGAAGAAGAGAAAGGTTGCCCCTAGCATGGCCAATTTACTGACCGTACACCAAAATTTGCCTGCATT
ACCGGTCGATGCAACGAGTGATGAGGTTCGCAAGAACCTGATGGACATGTTCAGGGATCGCCAGGCGTTT
TCTGAGCATACCTGGAAAATGCTTCTGTCCGTTTGCCGGTCGTGGGCGGCATGGTGCAAGTTGAATAACC
GGAAATGGTTTCCCGCAGAACCTGAAGATGTTCGCGATTATCTTCTATATCTTCAGGCGCGCGGTCTGGC
AGTAAAAACTATCCAGCAACATTTGGGCCAGCTAAACATGCTTCATCGTCGGTCCGGGCTGCCACGACCA
AGTGACAGCAATGCTGTTTCACTGGTTATGCGGCGGATCCGAAAAGAAAACGTTGATGCCGGTGAACGTG
CAAAACAGGCTCTAGCGTTCGAACGCACTGATTTCGACCAGGTTCGTTCACTCATGGAAAATAGCGATCG
CTGCCAGGATATACGTAATCTGGCATTTCTGGGGATTGCTTATAACACCCTGTTACGTATAGCCGAAATT
GCCAGGATCAGGGTTAAAGATATCTCACGTACTGACGGTGGGAGAATGTTAATCCATA
